Addgene plasmid #162692: p1A
Purpose: Expresses H. neapolitanus CbbLS and S. elongatus Prk. Rescues CCMB1 in M9 glycerol at 10% CO2
Depositing lab: David Savage. Depositing organization: University of California, Berkeley. Publication: Functional reconstitution of a bacterial CO2 concentrating mechanism in E. coli. Flamholz AI, Dugan E, Blikstad C, Gleizer S, Ben-Nissan R, Amram S, Antonovsky N, Ravishankar S, Noor E, Bar-Even A, Milo R, Savage D. Elife. 2020 Oct 21;9. pii: 59882. doi: 10.7554/eLife.59882. PubMed 33084575.
Backbone
  Vector backbone: pFE21 (derived from pZE21expressing under PLtet0-1 and constitutive tetR)
  Backbone size w/o insert (bp): 3127
  Total vector size (bp): 5986
  Vector type: Bacterial Expression
Growth in bacteria
  Bacterial resistance: Kanamycin, 50 μg/mL
  Growth temperature: 37°C
  Growth strain: DH5alpha
  Growth instructions: Do not induce with aTc in LB, it will induce prk toxicity. If you want to express the genes do so in minimal media.
  Copy number: High Copy
Gene/Insert
  Gene/Insert name: H. neapolitanus CbbLS and S. elongatus Prk
  Species: H. neapolitanus and S. elongatus
  Insert size (bp): 2859
  Promoter: PLtet0-1 promoter
  Tag / fusion protein: N terminal 6x His tag on PRK (N terminal on insert)
  Cloning method: Gibson Cloning
  Sequencing primers: 5′ gaaagccatccagtttactttgca; 3′ GCGTTCACCGACAAACAACA
Terms and licenses: Academic/Nonprofit Terms; Industry Terms: Not Available to Industry
How to cite: p1A was a gift from David Savage (Addgene plasmid # 162692 ; http://n2t.net/addgene:162692 ; RRID:Addgene_162692)
