[The description below was written by a language model from this plasmid's Addgene catalogue record and pLannotate feature annotations shown in this document.]
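Description:
p1A is a high-copy bacterial expression plasmid of about 6 kb built on pFE21, a derivative of pZE21 that pairs the PLtetO-1 promoter with a constitutively expressed tetR. It replicates in E. coli from a ColE1/pUC-type origin and is selected with kanamycin through the neo (nptII) gene, which is followed by the lambda t0 terminator. The TetR coding sequence sits on the opposite strand from the payload and is driven by a bla (AmpR) promoter, so the repressor is made continuously and holds PLtetO-1 off until a tetracycline-class inducer such as anhydrotetracycline relieves repression. The short tnpA, AmpR and multiple-cloning-site fragments in the annotation appear to be leftovers of backbone construction rather than functional elements.

The roughly 2.9 kb insert is a single operon downstream of PLtetO-1. It encodes the large (cbbL) and small (cbbS) subunits of the Halothiobacillus neapolitanus carboxysomal RuBisCO, followed by phosphoribulokinase (Prk) carrying an N-terminal 6xHis tag, and ends at the rrnB T1 terminator. The automated annotation labels the third reading frame by homology to the Arabidopsis kinase, but the catalogue entry identifies it as the Synechococcus elongatus enzyme. Prk produces ribulose 1,5-bisphosphate and RuBisCO carboxylates it, so together they install the two Calvin-cycle activities that E. coli lacks.

The plasmid was made for work reconstituting a bacterial CO2-concentrating mechanism in E. coli. It rescues growth of the RuBisCO-dependent strain CCMB1 in M9 glycerol medium under 10% CO2. The record also notes that induced Prk expression is toxic in rich medium.
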