Features (pLannotate 1.2.2; 14 found; start..end, strand, type, name):
    371..490     -  CDS            tnpA (fragment): TN5P_ECOLX - Also known as tnp. Experimental evidence at protein level: Swiss-Prot protein existence level 1. Mediates transposition of transposon Tn5 by a 'cut and paste' mechanism. First, the monomeric transposase binds the 19 bp inverted DNA repeats flanking the transposon. Then, dimerization of the DNA- bound transposase creates a synaptic DNA complex. After nicking of the first DNA strand, excision of the transposon proceeds through a series of intermediates. The transposase then mediates the insertion of the transposon at a new site by strand transfer. The activity of the wild- type tran
    557..630     +  promoter       PLtetO-1 promoter: modified phage lambda PL promoter with tet operator sites (Lutz and Bujard, 1997)
    658..2076    +  CDS            cbbL: RBL1_HALNC - Experimental evidence at protein level: Swiss-Prot protein existence level 1. Alpha-carboxysomes are able to assemble in the absence of RuBisCO, unlike beta-carboxysomes. The RuBisCO large subunit is required for enzyme integration into carboxysomes; replacing it with the carboxysomally targeted gene (Tcr_0838, AC Q31HD9) of H.crungenus places RuBisCO in the carboxysome, while the non-carboxysomal large subunit of H.crungenus (Tcr_0427, AC Q31IK0) is not incorporated in the carboxysome. From Halothiobacillus neapolitanus (strain ATCC 23641 / c2) (Thiobacillus neapolitanus).
   2116..2445    +  CDS            cbbS: RBS_HALNC - Also known as rbcS. Experimental evidence at protein level: Swiss-Prot protein existence level 1. RuBisCO catalyzes two reactions: the carboxylation of D- ribulose 1,5-bisphosphate, the primary event in carbon dioxide fixation, as well as the oxidative fragmentation of the pentose substrate. Both reactions occur simultaneously and in competition at the same active site (Ref.3, PubMed:18258595, PubMed:18974784). There are estimated to be 270 RuBisCO heterohexadecamers per carboxysome (Ref.6). From Halothiobacillus neapolitanus (strain ATCC 23641 / c2) (Thiobacillus neapolitanus).
   2536..3495    +  CDS            KPPR_ARATH (fragment): Experimental evidence at protein level: Swiss-Prot protein existence level 1. From Arabidopsis thaliana (Mouse-ear cress).
   3520..3543    -  misc_feature   MCS (fragment): pBluescript multiple cloning site
   3567..3653    +  terminator     rrnB T1 terminator: Escherichia coli rrnB; transcription terminator T1 from the E. coli rrnB gene
   3702..3741    -  CDS            AmpR (fragment): β-lactamase; bla; confers resistance to ampicillin, carbenicillin, and related antibiotics
   3742..3784    -  promoter       AmpR promoter (fragment): bla
   3826..4449    -  CDS            TetR: tetracycline repressor TetR; tetR from transposon Tn10; TetR binds to the tetracycline operator tetO to inhibit transcription. This inhibition can be relieved by adding tetracycline or doxycycline.
   4450..4554    -  promoter       AmpR promoter: bla
   4730..5318    -  rep_origin     ori: high-copy-number ColE1/pMB1/pBR322/pUC origin of replication
   5406..5500    -  terminator     lambda t0 terminator: transcription terminator from phage lambda
   5534..339     -  CDS            neo (across the origin): KKA2_KLEPN - Also known as kan, nptII. Experimental evidence at protein level: Swiss-Prot protein existence level 1. Resistance to kanamycin, neomycin, paromomycin, ribostamycin, butirosin and gentamicin B. From Klebsiella pneumoniae.
>Addgene plasmid #162692 | p1A | addgene full sequence | sequence record 324151 | Addgene NGS Result
TACTTTCTCGGCAGGAGCAAGGTGAGATGACAGGAGATCCTGCCCCGGCACTTCGCCCAATAGCAGCCAG
TCCCTTCCCGCTTCAGTGACAACGTCGAGCACAGCTGCGCAAGGAACGCCCGTCGTGGCCAGCCACGATA
GCCGCGCTGCCTCGTCCTGCAGTTCATTCAGGGCACCGGACAGGTCGGTCTTGACAAAAAGAACCGGGCG
CCCCTGCGCTGACAGCCGGAACACGGCGGCATCAGAGCAGCCGATTGTCTGTTGTGCCCAGTCATAGCCG
AATAGCCTCTCCACCCAAGCGGCCGGAGAACCTGCGTGCAATCCATCTTGTTCAATCATGCGAAACGATC
CTCATCCTGTCTCTTGATCAGATCTTGATCCCCTGCGCCATCAGATCCTTGGCGGCAAGAAAGCCATCCA
GTTTACTTTGCAGGGCTTCCCAACCTTACCAGAGGGCGCCCCAGCTGGCAATTCCGACGTCTAAGAAACC
ATTATTATCATGACATTAACCTATAAAAATAGGCGTATCACGAGGCCCTTTCGTCTTCACCTCGAGTCCC
TATCAGTGATAGAGATTGACATCCCTATCAGTGATAGAGATACTGAGCACATCAGCAGGACGCACTGACC
GAATTCATTAAAGAGGAGAAAGGTACCATGGCAGTTAAAAAGTATAGTGCTGGTGTAAAAGAATACCGGC
AGACCTATTGGATGCCGGAATACACACCGTTGGATTCCGACATCCTTGCATGCTTCAAAATCACCCCACA
ACCGGGTGTTGATCGCGAAGAAGCCGCAGCCGCGGTTGCAGCAGAATCTTCAACCGGCACATGGACCACC
GTGTGGACCGATTTGCTGACCGACATGGACTACTACAAAGGCCGTGCCTATCGCATTGAAGACGTACCCG
GTGACGATGCGGCATTCTATGCCTTTATCGCCTACCCAATCGACCTGTTCGAAGAAGGGTCAGTTGTTAA
CGTGTTTACCTCACTGGTTGGTAACGTGTTCGGCTTCAAAGCGGTACGCGGCCTGCGTCTGGAAGATGTT
CGCTTCCCACTCGCCTACGTTAAAACCTGTGGCGGCCCACCGCACGGTATTCAAGTCGAACGCGACAAGA
TGAACAAATATGGTCGCCCACTGTTGGGTTGCACCATCAAGCCAAAACTTGGTTTGTCTGCGAAAAACTA
CGGCCGTGCCGTATACGAGTGCCTCCGTGGCGGCCTCGACTTCACTAAAGATGATGAAAACATCAATTCT
CAGCCGTTCATGCGCTGGCGCGATCGCTTCTTGTTCGTACAAGACGCGACCGAAACTGCTGAAGCCCAAA
CCGGCGAACGCAAAGGCCATTACCTCAACGTAACGGCGCCAACTCCTGAAGAAATGTACAAGCGCGCAGA
ATTCGCCAAAGAAATTGGCGCGCCAATCATTATGCACGACTACATCACCGGTGGCTTCACGGCCAACACT
GGCTTGGCCAAGTGGTGTCAAGACAACGGCGTACTGCTGCACATCCACCGTGCGATGCATGCGGTTATCG
ACCGTAACCCGAACCACGGTATTCACTTCCGTGTTCTGACCAAGATTCTGCGTTTGTCGGGTGGCGATCA
CCTGCACACCGGTACCGTTGTCGGCAAACTGGAAGGCGACCGTGCCTCTACTCTGGGCTGGATTGATTTG
CTCCGCGAATCGTTTATCCCTGAAGATCGCTCGCGCGGTATCTTCTTCGATCAAGACTGGGGTTCAATGC
CAGGCGTATTCGCTGTGGCCTCTGGTGGTATTCACGTATGGCACATGCCTGCGCTGGTTAACATCTTTGG
TGACGACTCTGTCCTCCAATTCGGTGGCGGTACGCTGGGTCATCCATGGGGCAACGCTGCCGGTGCTGCT
GCCAACCGTGTTGCTCTGGAAGCCTGCGTAGAAGCGCGTAACCAAGGCCGCGATATCGAAAAAGAAGGCA
AAGAAATTCTGACTGCTGCTGCACAGCACAGCCCAGAACTGAAGATTGCCATGGAAACTTGGAAAGAGAT
CAAATTCGAATTTGACACTGTCGACAAACTCGACACTCAAAATCGTTGATCCCTCGTACCACACAACATA
CTAAGGTGAGTAACCATGGCTGAAATGCAGGATTACAAGCAAAGCCTCAAATATGAGACTTTCTCTTATC
TTCCACCCATGAACGCGGAACGCATCCGCGCTCAAATCAAGTACGCAATTGCTCAAGGCTGGAGCCCCGG
CATTGAGCACGTAGAAGTGAAAAACTCCATGAACCAATATTGGTACATGTGGAAACTTCCCTTCTTCGGC
GAACAAAATGTCGACAACGTGTTGGCTGAAATTGAAGCGTGTCGTAGTGCGTATCCAACACACCAGGTCA
AACTGGTGGCTTATGACAACTATGCGCAAAGCTTAGGTCTGGCCTTCGTGGTCTACCGCGGCAACTAAAT
CTAATAGAAATAATTTTGTTTAACTTTATAAGCAGGACCGGCGGCGATGCATCATCACCATCACCACAGC
AAGCCAGATCGTGTTGTTTTGATCGGCGTTGCCGGTGACTCCGGTTGCGGCAAATCAACCTTCCTAAATC
GCCTTGCCGACTTGTTTGGTACGGAATTGATGACGGTCATCTGCTTGGATGACTATCACAGTCTCGATCG
CAAGGGCCGGAAGGAAGCAGGCGTAACGGCTTTGGATCCCCGCGCCAACAACTTTGACTTGATGTATGAA
CAGGTCAAGGCGTTGAAGAACGGCGAAACGATCATGAAGCCGATCTACAACCATGAAACCGGCTTGATCG
ATCCGCCCGAAAAAATCGAACCCAATCGCATCATTGTGATCGAGGGTCTGCATCCGCTTTACGACGAGCG
CGTGCGTGAACTGCTCGATTTCAGCGTTTACCTCGACATCGATGACGAAGTCAAAATCGCTTGGAAGATC
CAACGCGATATGGCAGAACGCGGCCACTCCTACGAAGATGTCCTCGCCTCGATCGAAGCGCGCCGCCCTG
ACTTCAAGGCCTACATTGAGCCCCAGCGTGGCCATGCGGACATCGTCATCCGCGTCATGCCGACCCAGCT
AATCCCCAATGACACCGAGCGCAAGGTGCTGCGGGTGCAGTTGATCCAACGGGAAGGCCGCGATGGTTTT
GAGCCGGCTTACCTGTTCGACGAAGGTTCGACCATCCAGTGGACGCCCTGCGGTCGTAAGCTGACCTGCT
CCTATCCGGGCATTCGCTTAGCCTACGGCCCTGACACCTACTACGGTCACGAAGTCTCAGTGCTTGAGGT
CGACGGTCAGTTCGAGAACCTCGAAGAGATGATCTACGTCGAGGGCCACCTCAGCAAGACCGACACGCAG
TACTACGGTGAGTTGACCCACCTGCTGCTACAGCACAAAGATTACCCGGGTTCGAACAACGGCACGGGTC
TGTTCCAAGTGCTGACCGGCCTGAAAATGCGGGCGGCCTATGAGCGTTTGACCTCCCAAGCAGCACCCGT
CGCCGCTAGTGTCTAGATGGAATTCCTGCAGCCCGGGGGATCCCATGGTACGCGTGCTAGAGGCATCAAA
TAAAACGAAAGGCTCAGTCGAAAGACTGGGCCTTTCGTTTTATCTGTTGTTTGTCGGTGAACGCTCTCCT
GAGTAGGACAAATCCGCCGCCGCTAGCAGTTCGTAGACGGAAACAAACGCAGAATCCAAGCAAAAGGGAA
TAAGGGCGACACGGAAATGTTGAATACTCATACTCTTCCTTTTTCAATATTATTGAAGCATTTATCAGGG
TTATGTCCACTGGGTTCGTGCCTTCATCCGGATATCCAGGAACTGTTAAGACCCACTTTCACATTTAAGT
TGTTTTTCTAATCCGCATATGATCAATTCAAGGCCGAATAAGAAGGCTGGCTCTGCACCTTGGTGATCAA
ATAATTCGATAGCTTGTCGTAATAATGGCGGCATACTATCAGTAGTAGGTGTTTCCCTTTCTTCTTTAGC
GACTTGATGCTCTTGATCTTCCAATACGCAACCTAAAGTAAAATGCCCCACAGCGCTGAGTGCATATAAT
GCATTCTCTAGTGAAAAACCTTGTTGGCATAAAAAGGCTAATTGATTTTCGAGAGTTTCATACTGTTTTT
CTGTAGGCCGTGTACCTAAATGTACTTTTGCTCCATCGCGATGACTTAGTAAAGCACATCTAAAACTTTT
AGCGTTATTACGTAAAAAATCTTGCCAGCTTTCCCCTTCTAAAGGGCAAAAGTGAGTATGGTGCCTATCT
AACATCTCAATGGCTAAGGCGTCGAGCAAAGCCCGCTTATTTTTTACATGCCAATACAATGTAGGCTGCT
CTACACCTAGCTTCTGGGCGAGTTTACGGGTTGTTAAACCTTCGATTCCGACCTCATTAAGCAGCTCTAA
TGCGCTGTTAATCACTTTACTTTTATCTAATCTAGACATACTCTTCCTTTTTCAATATTATTGAAGCATT
TATCAGGGTTATTGTCTCATGAGCGGATACATATTTGAATGTATTTAGAAAAATAAACAAATAGGGGTTC
CGCGTTTCCCTCGACAATTCGCGCTAGACCTAGGGCGTTCGGCTGCGGCGAGCGGTATCAGCTCACTCAA
AGGCGGTAATACGGTTATCCACAGAATCAGGGGATAACGCAGGAAAGAACATGTGAGCAAAAGGCCAGCA
AAAGGCCAGGAACCGTAAAAAGGCCGCGTTGCTGGCGTTTTTCCATAGGCTCCGCCCCCCTGACGAGCAT
CACAAAAATCGACGCTCAAGTCAGAGGTGGCGAAACCCGACAGGACTATAAAGATACCAGGCGTTTCCCC
CTGGAAGCTCCCTCGTGCGCTCTCCTGTTCCGACCCTGCCGCTTACCGGATACCTGTCCGCCTTTCTCCC
TTCGGGAAGCGTGGCGCTTTCTCATAGCTCACGCTGTAGGTATCTCAGTTCGGTGTAGGTCGTTCGCTCC
AAGCTGGGCTGTGTGCACGAACCCCCCGTTCAGCCCGACCGCTGCGCCTTATCCGGTAACTATCGTCTTG
AGTCCAACCCGGTAAGACACGACTTATCGCCACTGGCAGCAGCCACTGGTAACAGGATTAGCAGAGCGAG
GTATGTAGGCGGTGCTACAGAGTTCTTGAAGTGGTGGCCTAACTACGGCTACACTAGAAGGACAGTATTT
GGTATCTGCGCTCTGCTGAAGCCAGTTACCTTCGGAAAAAGAGTTGGTAGCTCTTGATCCGGCAAACAAA
CCACCGCTGGTAGCGGTGGTTTTTTTGTTTGCAAGCAGCAGATTACGCGCAGAAAAAAAGGATCTCAAGA
AGATCCTTTGATCTTTTCTACGGGGTCTGACGCTCAGTGGAACGAAAACTCACGTTAAGGGATTTTGGTC
ATGACTAGTGCTTGGATTCTCACCAATAAAAAACGCCCGGCGGCAACCGAGCGTTCTGAACAAATCCAGA
TGGAGTTCTGAGGTCATTACTGGATCTATCAACAGGAGTCCAAGCGAGCTCTCGAACCCCAGAGTCCCGC
TCAGAAGAACTCGTCAAGAAGGCGATAGAAGGCGATGCGCTGCGAATCGGGAGCGGCGATACCGTAAAGC
ACGAGGAAGCGGTCAGCCCATTCGCCGCCAAGCTCTTCAGCAATATCACGGGTAGCCAACGCTATGTCCT
GATAGCGGTCCGCCACACCCAGCCGGCCACAGTCGATGAATCCAGAAAAGCGGCCATTTTCCACCATGAT
ATTCGGCAAGCAGGCATCGCCATGGGTCACGACGAGATCCTCGCCGTCGGGCATGCGCGCCTTGAGCCTG
GCGAACAGTTCGGCTGGCGCGAGCCCCTGATGCTCTTCGTCCAGATCATCCTGATCGACAAGACCGGCTT
CCATCCGAGTACGTGCTCGCTCGATGCGATGTTTCGCTTGGTGGTCGAATGGGCAGGTAGCCGGATCAAG
CGTATGCAGCCGCCGCATTGCATCAGCCATGATGGA
